>Addgene plasmid #229014 | Lenti-U6-sgRNA-BFP-Puro | addgene full sequence | sequence record 473285 | Addgene NGS Result
TGTAGTCTTATGCAATACTCTTGTAGTCTTGCAACATGGTAACGATGAGTTAGCAACATGCCTTACAAGG
AGAGAAAAAGCACCGTGCATGCCGATTGGTGGAAGTAAGGTGGTACGATCGTGCCTTATTAGGAAGGCAA
CAGACGGGTCTGACATGGATTGGACGAACCACTGAATTGCCGCATTGCAGAGATATTGTATTTAAGTGCC
TAGCTCGATACATAAACGGGTCTCTCTGGTTAGACCAGATCTGAGCCTGGGAGCTCTCTGGCTAACTAGG
GAACCCACTGCTTAAGCCTCAATAAAGCTTGCCTTGAGTGCTTCAAGTAGTGTGTGCCCGTCTGTTGTGT
GACTCTGGTAACTAGAGATCCCTCAGACCCTTTTAGTCAGTGTGGAAAATCTCTAGCAGTGGCGCCCGAA
CAGGGACTTGAAAGCGAAAGGGAAACCAGAGGAGCTCTCTCGACGCAGGACTCGGCTTGCTGAAGCGCGC
ACGGCAAGAGGCGAGGGGCGGCGACTGGTGAGTACGCCAAAAATTTTGACTAGCGGAGGCTAGAAGGAGA
GAGATGGGTGCGAGAGCGTCAGTATTAAGCGGGGGAGAATTAGATCGCGATGGGAAAAAATTCGGTTAAG
GCCAGGGGGAAAGAAAAAATATAAATTAAAACATATAGTATGGGCAAGCAGGGAGCTAGAACGATTCGCA
GTTAATCCTGGCCTGTTAGAAACATCAGAAGGCTGTAGACAAATACTGGGACAGCTACAACCATCCCTTC
AGACAGGATCAGAAGAACTTAGATCATTATATAATACAGTAGCAACCCTCTATTGTGTGCATCAAAGGAT
AGAGATAAAAGACACCAAGGAAGCTTTAGACAAGATAGAGGAAGAGCAAAACAAAAGTAAGACCACCGCA
CAGCAAGCGGCCGCTGATCTTCAGACCTGGAGGAGGAGATATGAGGGACAATTGGAGAAGTGAATTATAT
AAATATAAAGTAGTAAAAATTGAACCATTAGGAGTAGCACCCACCAAGGCAAAGAGAAGAGTGGTGCAGA
GAGAAAAAAGAGCAGTGGGAATAGGAGCTTTGTTCCTTGGGTTCTTGGGAGCAGCAGGAAGCACTATGGG
CGCAGCGTCAATGACGCTGACGGTACAGGCCAGACAATTATTGTCTGGTATAGTGCAGCAGCAGAACAAT
TTGCTGAGGGCTATTGAGGCGCAACAGCATCTGTTGCAACTCACAGTCTGGGGCATCAAGCAGCTCCAGG
CAAGAATCCTGGCTGTGGAAAGATACCTAAAGGATCAACAGCTCCTGGGGATTTGGGGTTGCTCTGGAAA
ACTCATTTGCACCACTGCTGTGCCTTGGAATGCTAGTTGGAGTAATAAATCTCTGGAACAGATTTGGAAT
CACACGACCTGGATGGAGTGGGACAGAGAAATTAACAATTACACAAGCTTAATACACTCCTTAATTGAAG
AATCGCAAAACCAGCAAGAAAAGAATGAACAAGAATTATTGGAATTAGATAAATGGGCAAGTTTGTGGAA
TTGGTTTAACATAACAAATTGGCTGTGGTATATAAAATTATTCATAATGATAGTAGGAGGCTTGGTAGGT
TTAAGAATAGTTTTTGCTGTACTTTCTATAGTGAATAGAGTTAGGCAGGGATATTCACCATTATCGTTTC
AGACCCACCTCCCAACCCCGAGGGGACCCAGAGAGGGCCTATTTCCCATGATTCCTTCATATTTGCATAT
ACGATACAAGGCTGTTAGAGAGATAATTAGAATTAATTTGACTGTAAACACAAAGATATTAGTACAAAAT
ACGTGACGTAGAAAGTAATAATTTCTTGGGTAGTTTGCAGTTTTAAAATTATGTTTTAAAATGGACTATC
ATATGCTTACCGTAACTTGAAAGTATTTCGATTTCTTGGCTTTATATATCTTGTGGAAAGGACGAAACAC
CGGAGACGGGATACCGTCTCTGTTTAAGAGCTAAGCTGGAAACAGCATAGCAAGTTTAAATAAGGCTAGT
CCGTTATCAACTTGGCCGCTTTAAGGCCGGTCCTAGCAAGGCCAAGTGGCACCGAGTCGGTGCTTTTTTA
AGCTTGGCGTAACTAGATCTTGAGACAAATGGCAGTATTCATCCACAATTTTAAAAGAAAAGGGGGGATT
GGGGGGTACAGTGCAGGGGAAAGAATAGTAGACATAATAGCAACAGACATACAAACTAAAGAATTACAAA
AACAAATTACAAAAATTCAAAATTTTCGGGTTTATTACAGGGACAGCAGAGATCCACTTTGGCGCCGGCT
CGAGGGGGCCCGGGTGCAAAGATGGATAAAGTTTTAAACAGAGAGGAATCTTTGCAGCTAATGGACCTTC
TAGGTCTTGAAAGGAGTGGGAATTGGCTCCGGTGCCCGTCAGTGGGCAGAGCGCACATCGCCCACAGTCC
CCGAGAAGTTGGGGGGAGGGGTCGGCAATTGATCCGGTGCCTAGAGAAGGTGGCGCGGGGTAAACTGGGA
AAGTGATGTCGTGTACTGGCTCCGCCTTTTTCCCGAGGGTGGGGGAGAACCGTATATAAGTGCAGTAGTC
GCCGTGAACGTTCTTTTTCGCAACGGGTTTGCCGCCAGAACACAGGTAAGTGCCGTGTGTGGTTCCCGCG
GGCCTGGCCTCTTTACGGGTTATGGCCCTTGCGTGCCTTGAATTACTTCCACCTGGCTGCAGTACGTGAT
TCTTGATCCCGAGCTTCGGGTTGGAAGTGGGTGGGAGAGTTCGAGGCCTTGCGCTTAAGGAGCCCCTTCG
CCTCGTGCTTGAGTTGAGGCCTGGCCTGGGCGCTGGGGCCGCCGCGTGCGAATCTGGTGGCACCTTCGCG
CCTGTCTCGCTGCTTTCGATAAGTCTCTAGCCATTTAAAATTTTTGATGACCTGCTGCGACGCTTTTTTT
CTGGCAAGATAGTCTTGTAAATGCGGGCCAAGATCTGCACACTGGTATTTCGGTTTTTGGGGCCGCGGGC
GGCGACGGGGCCCGTGCGTCCCAGCGCACATGTTCGGCGAGGCGGGGCCTGCGAGCGCGGCCACCGAGAA
TCGGACGGGGGTAGTCTCAAGCTGGCCGGCCTGCTCTGGTGCCTGGCCTCGCGCCGCCGTGTATCGCCCC
GCCCTGGGCGGCAAGGCTGGCCCGGTCGGCACCAGTTGCGTGAGCGGAAAGATGGCCGCTTCCCGGCCCT
GCTGCAGGGAGCTCAAAATGGAGGACGCGGCGCTCGGGAGAGCGGGCGGGTGAGTCACCCACACAAAGGA
AAAGGGCCTTTCCGTCCTCAGCCGTCGCTTCATGTGACTCCACGGAGTACCGGGCGCCGTCCAGGCACCT
CGATTAGTTCTCGAGCTTTTGGAGTACGTCGTCTTTAGGTTGGGGGGAGGGGTTTTATGCGATGGAGTTT
CCCCACACTGAGTGGGTGGAGACTGAAGTTAGGCCAGCTTGGCACTTGATGTAATTCTCCTTGGAATTTG
CCCTTTTTGAGTTTGGATCTTGGTTCATTCTCAAGCCTCAGACAGTGGTTCAAAGTTTTTTTCTTCCATT
TCAGGTGTCGTGAGAGCTCGGTACCGCGGGCCCGGGATCCACCATGGTCTCCAAGGGTGAGGAACTGATC
AAAGAAAATATGCATATGAAGCTGTACATGGAGGGGACCGTGGATAACCACCACTTCAAGTGTACTAGTG
AGGGCGAAGGCAAACCATATGAAGGTACGCAGACAATGAGAATCAAGGTTGTTGAAGGCGGACCACTGCC
TTTTGCCTTTGACATTCTTGCTACCAGTTTCCTTTACGGTTCAAAAACCTTTATAAACCACACACAGGGG
ATCCCTGATTTCTTCAAGCAGAGCTTTCCTGAAGGGTTTACTTGGGAGAGAGTGACTACGTATGAGGACG
GCGGTGTCCTGACAGCCACCCAGGATACATCACTTCAGGACGGCTGTCTTATTTATAATGTGAAGATCAG
AGGCGTGAATTTCACTTCCAACGGCCCCGTGATGCAGAAAAAAACACTCGGCTGGGAGGCCTTTACGGAA
ACACTTTATCCAGCTGATGGCGGTCTGGAGGGAAGAAACGACATGGCTTTGAAGCTGGTGGGGGGAAGTC
ATCTGATTGCCAACGCCAAGACAACTTACCGGTCTAAAAAACCGGCCAAGAATCTGAAAATGCCTGGCGT
CTACTATGTCGACTATCGCCTGGAACGGATCAAGGAGGCTAATAACGAGACTTACGTGGAGCAGCATGAG
GTCGCTGTCGCAAGATACTGTGATCTTCCTAGCAAACTTGGCCATAAGCTGAACGCAACAAACTTCTCTC
TGCTGAAACAAGCCGGAGATGTCGAAGAGAATCCTGGACCGACCGAGTACAAGCCCACGGTGCGCCTCGC
CACCCGCGACGACGTCCCCAGGGCCGTACGCACCCTCGCCGCCGCGTTCGCCGACTACCCCGCCACGCGC
CACACCGTCGATCCGGACCGCCACATCGAGCGGGTCACCGAGCTGCAAGAACTCTTCCTCACGCGCGTCG
GGCTCGACATCGGCAAGGTGTGGGTCGCGGACGACGGCGCCGCGGTGGCGGTCTGGACCACGCCGGAGAG
CGTCGAAGCGGGGGCGGTGTTCGCCGAGATCGGCCCGCGCATGGCCGAGTTGAGCGGTTCCCGGCTGGCC
GCGCAGCAACAGATGGAAGGCCTCCTGGCGCCGCACCGGCCCAAGGAGCCCGCGTGGTTCCTGGCCACCG
TCGGAGTCTCGCCCGACCACCAGGGCAAGGGTCTGGGCAGCGCCGTCGTGCTCCCCGGAGTGGAGGCGGC
CGAGCGCGCCGGGGTGCCCGCCTTCCTGGAGACCTCCGCGCCCCGCAACCTCCCCTTCTACGAGCGGCTC
GGCTTCACCGTCACCGCCGACGTCGAGGTGCCCGAAGGACCGCGCACCTGGTGCATGACCCGCAAGCCCG
GTGCCTGAGGATCCAATCAACCTCTGGATTACGCGTTAAGTCGACAATCAACCTCTGGATTACAAAATTT
GTGAAAGATTGACTGGTATTCTTAACTATGTTGCTCCTTTTACGCTATGTGGATACGCTGCTTTAATGCC
TTTGTATCATGCTATTGCTTCCCGTATGGCTTTCATTTTCTCCTCCTTGTATAAATCCTGGTTGCTGTCT
CTTTATGAGGAGTTGTGGCCCGTTGTCAGGCAACGTGGCGTGGTGTGCACTGTGTTTGCTGACGCAACCC
CCACTGGTTGGGGCATTGCCACCACCTGTCAGCTCCTTTCCGGGACTTTCGCTTTCCCCCTCCCTATTGC
CACGGCGGAACTCATCGCCGCCTGCCTTGCCCGCTGCTGGACAGGGGCTCGGCTGTTGGGCACTGACAAT
TCCGTGGTGTTGTCGGGGAAATCATCGTCCTTTCCTTGGCTGCTCGCCTGTGTTGCCACCTGGATTCTGC
GCGGGACGTCCTTCTGCTACGTCCCTTCGGCCCTCAATCCAGCGGACCTTCCTTCCCGCGGCCTGCTGCC
GGCTCTGCGGCCTCTTCCGCGTCTTCGCCTTCGCCCTCAGACGAGTCGGATCTCCCTTTGGGCCGCCTCC
CCGCGTCGACTTTAAGACCAATGACTTACAAGGCAGCTGTAGATCTTAGCCACTTTTTAAAAGAAAAGGG
GGGACTGGAAGGGCTAATTCACTCCCAACGAAGACAAGATCTGCTTTTTGCTTGTACTGGGTCTCTCTGG
TTAGACCAGATCTGAGCCTGGGAGCTCTCTGGCTAACTAGGGAACCCACTGCTTAAGCCTCAATAAAGCT
TGCCTTGAGTGCTTCAAGTAGTGTGTGCCCGTCTGTTGTGTGACTCTGGTAACTAGAGATCCCTCAGACC
CTTTTAGTCAGTGTGGAAAATCTCTAGCAGTACGTATAGTAGTTCATGTCATCTTATTATTCAGTATTTA
TAACTTGCAAAGAAATGAATATCAGAGAGTGAGAGGAACTTGTTTATTGCAGCTTATAATGGTTACAAAT
AAAGCAATAGCATCACAAATTTCACAAATAAAGCATTTTTTTCACTGCATTCTAGTTGTGGTTTGTCCAA
ACTCATCAATGTATCTTATCATGTCTGGCTCTAGCTATCCCGCCCCTAACTCCGCCCATCCCGCCCCTAA
CTCCGCCCAGTTCCGCCCATTCTCCGCCCCATGGCTGACTAATTTTTTTTATTTATGCAGAGGCCGAGGC
CGCCTCGGCCTCTGAGCTATTCCAGAAGTAGTGAGGAGGCTTTTTTGGAGGCCTAGGGACGTACCCAATT
CGCCCTATAGTGAGTCGTATTACGCGCGCTCACTGGCCGTCGTTTTACAACGTCGTGACTGGGAAAACCC
TGGCGTTACCCAACTTAATCGCCTTGCAGCACATCCCCCTTTCGCCAGCTGGCGTAATAGCGAAGAGGCC
CGCACCGATCGCCCTTCCCAACAGTTGCGCAGCCTGAATGGCGAATGGG
[124 nt withheld, positions 6490-6613]
C
[91 nt withheld, positions 6615-6705]
A
[49 nt withheld, positions 6707-6755]
CCTTTGACGTTGGAGTCCACGTTCTTT
[37 nt withheld, positions 6783-6819]
ACCCTATCTCGGTCTATTCTTTTGATTTATAAGGGATTTTGCCGATTTCGGCCTATTGGTTAAAAAATGA
GCTGATTTAACAAAAATTTAACGCGAATTTTAACAAAATATTAACGCTTACAATTTAGGTGGCACTTTTC
GGGGAAATGTGCGCGGAACCCCTATTTGTTTATTTTTCTAAATACATTCAAATATGTATCCGCTCATGAG
ACAATAACCCTGATAAATGCTTCAATAATATTGAAAAAGGAAGAGTATGAGTATTCAACATTTCCGTGTC
GCCCTTATTCCCTTTTTTGCGGCATTTTGCCTTCCTGTTTTTGCTCACCCAGAAACGCTGGTGAAAGTAA
AAGATGCTGAAGATCAGTTGGGTGCACGAGTGGGTTACATCGAACTGGATCTCAACAGCGGTAAGATCCT
TGAGAGTTTTCGCCCCGAAGAACGTTTTCCAATGATGAGCACTTTTAAAGTTCTGCTATGTGGCGCGGTA
TTATCCCGTATTGACGCCGGGCAAGAGCAACTCGGTCGCCGCATACACTATTCTCAGAATGACTTGGTTG
AGTACTCACCAGTCACAGAAAAGCATCTTACGGATGGCATGACAGTAAGAGAATTATGCAGTGCTGCCAT
AACCATGAGTGATAACACTGCGGCCAACTTACTTCTGACAACGATCGGAGGACCGAAGGAGCTAACCGCT
TTTTTGCACAACATGGGGGATCATGTAACTCGCCTTGATCGTTGGGAACCGGAGCTGAATGAAGCCATAC
CAAACGACGAGCGTGACACCACGATGCCTGTAGCAATGGCAACAACGTTGCGCAAACTATTAACTGGCGA
ACTACTTACTCTAGCTTCCCGGCAACAATTAATAGACTGGATGGAGGCGGATAAAGTTGCAGGACCACTT
CTGCGCTCGGCCCTTCCGGCTGGCTGGTTTATTGCTGATAAATCTGGAGCCGGTGAGCGTGGGTCTCGCG
GTATCATTGCAGCACTGGGGCCAGATGGTAAGCCCTCCCGTATCGTAGTTATCTACACGACGGGGAGTCA
GGCAACTATGGATGAACGAAATAGACAGATCGCTGAGATAGGTGCCTCACTGATTAAGCATTGGTAACTG
TCAGACCAAGTTTACTCATATATACTTTAGATTGATTTAAAACTTCATTTTTAATTTAAAAGGATCTAGG
TGAAGATCCTTTTTGATAATCTCATGACCAAAATCCCTTAACGTGAGTTTTCGTTCCACTGAGCGTCAGA
CCCCGTAGAAAAGATCAAAGGATCTTCTTGAGATCCTTTTTTTCTGCGCGTAATCTGCTGCTTGCAAACA
AAAAAACCACCGCTACCAGCGGTGGTTTGTTTGCCGGATCAAGAGCTACCAACTCTTTTTCCGAAGGTAA
CTGGCTTCAGCAGAGCGCAGATACCAAATACTGTTCTTCTAGTGTAGCCGTAGTTAGGCCACCACTTCAA
GAACTCTGTAGCACCGCCTACATACCTCGCTCTGCTAATCCTGTTACCAGTGGCTGCTGCCAGTGGCGAT
AAGTCGTGTCTTACCGGGTTGGACTCAAGACGATAGTTACCGGATAAGGCGCAGCGGTCGGGCTGAACGG
GGGGTTCGTGCACACAGCCCAGCTTGGAGCGAACGACCTACACCGAACTGAGATACCTACAGCGTGAGCT
ATGAGAAAGCGCCACGCTTCCCGAAGGGAGAAAGGCGGACAGGTATCCGGTAAGCGGCAGGGTCGGAACA
GGAGAGCGCACGAGGGAGCTTCCAGGGGGAAACGCCTGGTATCTTTATAGTCCTGTCGGGTTTCGCCACC
TCTGACTTGAGCGTCGATTTTTGTGATGCTCGTCAGGGGGGCGGAGCCTATGGAAAAACGCCAGCAACGC
GGCCTTTTTACGGTTCCTGGCCTTTTGCTGGCCTTTTGCTCACATGTTCTTTCCTGCGTTATCCCCTGAT
TCTGTGGATAACCGTATTACCGCCTTTGAGTGAGCTGATACCGCTCGCCGCAGCCGAACGACCGAGCGCA
GCGAGTCAGTGAGCGAGGAAGCGGAAGAGCGCCCAATACGCAAACCGCCTCTCCCCGCGCGTTGGCCGAT
TCATTAATGCAGCTGGCACGACAGGTTTCCCGACTGGAAAGCGGGCAGTGAGCGCAACGCAATTAATGTG
AGTTAGCTCACTCATTAGGCACCCCAGGCTTTACACTTTATGCTTCCGGCTCGTATGTTGTGTGGAATTG
TGAGCGGATAACAATTTCACACAGGAAACAGCTATGACCATGATTACGCCAAGCGCGCAATTAACCCTCA
CTAAAGGGAACAAAAGCTGGAGCTGCAAGCTTAA
Features (pLannotate 1.2.2; 33 found; start..end, strand, type, name):
      1..227     +  promoter       RSV promoter: Rous sarcoma virus enhancer/promoter
    228..408     +  LTR            5' LTR (truncated): truncated 5' long terminal repeat (LTR) from HIV-1
    455..580     +  misc_feature   HIV-1 Ψ: packaging signal of human immunodeficiency virus type 1
    564..927     +  CDS            HIV-1 gag (fragment): gag protein from human immunodeficiency virus 1; gag
   1073..1306    +  misc_feature   RRE: The Rev response element (RRE) of HIV-1 allows for Rev-dependent mRNA export from the nucleus to the cytoplasm.
   1683..1709    +  CDS            Rev (fragment): human immunodeficiency virus 1 (HIV-1) Rev protein; rev; enhances nuclear export of unspliced and incompletely spliced viral mRNAs
   1713..1953    +  promoter       U6 promoter: RNA polymerase III promoter for human U6 snRNA
   2000..2044    +  misc_RNA       tracrRNA (fragment): trans-activating CRISPR RNA for the Streptococcus pyogenes CRISPR/Cas9 system
   2074..2093    +  misc_RNA       gRNA scaffold (fragment): guide RNA scaffold for the Streptococcus pyogenes CRISPR/Cas9 system
   2149..2266    +  misc_feature   cPPT/CTS: central polypurine tract and central termination sequence of HIV-1
   2332..2398    +  CDS            small t antigen (fragment): SV40 (simian virus 40) small t antigen
   2424..2635    +  promoter       EF-1α core promoter: core promoter for human elongation factor EF-1α
   2636..3574    +  intron         EF-1α intron A: intron upstream of the start codon of human EF-1α
   3589..3610    +  misc_feature   MCS (fragment): multiple cloning site
   3614..4324    +  CDS            mTagBFP2: mTagBFP2 is a basic (constitutively fluorescent) blue fluorescent protein published in 2011, derived from Entacmaea quadricolor. It is reported to be a very rapidly-maturing monomer with very low acid sensitivity.
   4381..4978    +  CDS            PuroR (fragment): puromycin N-acetyltransferase; pac from Streptomyces; confers resistance to puromycin
   4985..5002    +  misc_feature   WPRE (fragment): woodchuck hepatitis virus posttranscriptional regulatory element
   5016..5604    +  misc_feature   WPRE: woodchuck hepatitis virus posttranscriptional regulatory element
   5655..5674    +  misc_feature   cPPT/CTS (fragment): central polypurine tract and central termination sequence of HIV-1
   5676..5909    +  LTR            3' LTR (ΔU3): self-inactivating 3' long terminal repeat (LTR) from HIV-1
   5987..6108    +  polyA_signal   SV40 poly(A) signal: SV40 polyadenylation signal
   6148..6283    +  rep_origin     SV40 ori: SV40 origin of replication
   6304..6322    -  promoter       T7 promoter: promoter for bacteriophage T7 RNA polymerase
   6330..6485    +  CDS            lacZα (fragment): LacZα fragment of β-galactosidase; lacZ fragment
   6490..6918    +  rep_origin     f1 ori (sequence partly withheld): f1 bacteriophage origin of replication; arrow indicates direction of (+) strand synthesis
   6971..7075    +  promoter       AmpR promoter: bla
   7076..7936    +  CDS            AmpR: β-lactamase; bla; confers resistance to ampicillin, carbenicillin, and related antibiotics
   8107..8695    +  rep_origin     ori: high-copy-number ColE1/pMB1/pBR322/pUC origin of replication
   8878..8970    +  CDS            lacI (fragment): lac repressor; lacI; The lac repressor binds to the lac operator to inhibit transcription in E. coli. This inhibition can be relieved by adding lactose or isopropyl-β-D-thiogalactopyranoside (IPTG).
   8983..9004    +  protein_bind   CAP binding site: CAP binding activates transcription in the presence of cAMP. E. coli catabolite activator protein
   9019..9049    +  promoter       lac promoter: promoter for the E. coli lac operon
   9057..9073    +  protein_bind   lac operator: The lac repressor binds to the lac operator to inhibit transcription in E. coli. This inhibition can be relieved by adding lactose or isopropyl-β-D-thiogalactopyranoside (IPTG). lac repressor encoded by lacI
   9118..9136    +  promoter       T3 promoter: promoter for bacteriophage T3 RNA polymerase
