[The description below was written by a language model from this plasmid's Addgene catalogue record and pLannotate feature annotations shown in this document.]
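Description:
Lenti-U6-sgRNA-BFP-Puro is an empty third-generation-style lentiviral backbone for delivering CRISPR single guide RNAs in Perturb-seq experiments, in which pooled genetic perturbations are read out by single-cell RNA sequencing. The record lists CROPseq-Guide-Puro as the parent backbone. In bacteria it is maintained as a high-copy plasmid through a ColE1/pUC-type origin with ampicillin resistance (AmpR); an f1 origin, an SV40 origin and leftover lac/T7/T3 cloning-vector elements are also annotated outside the viral region.

The viral genome is transcribed from an RSV promoter fused to a truncated HIV-1 5' LTR and carries the Ψ packaging signal with a gag fragment, the RRE for Rev-dependent nuclear export, a cPPT/CTS, a WPRE to boost transcript expression, and a self-inactivating ΔU3 3' LTR followed by an SV40 polyadenylation signal. Two expression units lie between the LTRs. A human U6 Pol III promoter is followed by sequences matched only as fragments of the Streptococcus pyogenes tracrRNA/gRNA scaffold, which may reflect a modified scaffold, although the record does not say so; no spacer is present, and the cloning site for guide insertion is not annotated. In this annotation the U6 cassette sits upstream of the cPPT in the body of the vector, rather than within the 3' LTR as in the original CROP-seq design. Downstream, the EF-1α core promoter with its intron A drives mTagBFP2 followed by puromycin N-acetyltransferase. The short gap between the two coding sequences suggests a linker or self-cleaving peptide, but none is annotated. Transduced mammalian cells can therefore be identified by blue fluorescence and enriched with puromycin. The associated work applied the vector to Perturb-seq in differentiating human pluripotent stem cells.
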