Addgene plasmid #229014: Lenti-U6-sgRNA-BFP-Puro
Purpose: (Empty Backbone) Perturb Seq lentiviral sgRNA vector
Depositing lab: Gary Hon. Depositing organization: University of Texas Southwestern Medical Center. Publication: Benchmarking and optimizing Perturb-seq in differentiating human pluripotent stem cells. Sivakumar S, Wang Y, Goetsch SC, Pandit V, Wang L, Zhao H, Sundarrajan A, Armendariz D, Takeuchi C, Deng M, Nzima M, Chen WC, Dederich AE, El Hayek L, Gao T, Gogate A, Kaur K, Kim HB, McCoy MK, Niederstrasser H, Oura S, Pinzon-Arteaga CA, Sanghvi M, Schmitz DA, Yu L, Zhang Y, Zhou Q, Kraus WL, Xu L, Wu J, Posner BA, Chahrour MH, Hon GC, Munshi NV. Stem Cell Reports. 2025 Dec 9;20(12):102713. doi: 10.1016/j.stemcr.2025.102713. Epub 2025 Nov 13. PubMed 41237780.
Backbone
  Vector backbone: CROPseq-Guide-Puro
  Vector type: Lentiviral
  Selectable markers: Puromycin ; BFP
Growth in bacteria
  Bacterial resistance: Ampicillin, 100 μg/mL
  Growth temperature: 37°C
  Growth strain: NEB Stable
  Copy number: High Copy
Terms and licenses: Academic/Nonprofit Terms; Industry Terms: Not Available to Industry
Depositor comments: Please visit https://doi.org/10.1101/2025.01.21.633969 for the bioRxiv preprint and find the full Perturb-seq protocol on Protocols.io: https://www.protocols.io/view/experimental-procedures-for-tf-perturb-seq-ut-sout-14egn635pl5d/v1.
How to cite: Lenti-U6-sgRNA-BFP-Puro was a gift from Gary Hon (Addgene plasmid # 229014 ; http://n2t.net/addgene:229014 ; RRID:Addgene_229014)
